Addgene plasmid #87740: PKAsub(TA)-TagRFPT-CAAX
Purpose: Negative-control PKA substrate fragment for bimFLINC-AKAR, targeted to plasma membrane; use in conjunction with Dronpa-FHA1 (Addgene #87711).
Depositing lab: Jin Zhang. Depositing organization: University of California, San Diego (UCSD). Publication: Genetically encoded biosensors for visualizing live-cell biochemical activity at super-resolution. Mo GC, Ross B, Hertel F, Manna P, Yang X, Greenwald E, Booth C, Plummer AM, Tenner B, Chen Z, Wang Y, Kennedy EJ, Cole PA, Fleming KG, Palmer A, Jimenez R, Xiao J, Dedecker P, Zhang J. Nat Methods. 2017 Apr;14(4):427-434. doi: 10.1038/nmeth.4221. Epub 2017 Mar 13. PubMed 28288122.
Backbone
  Vector backbone: pcDNA3
  Backbone manufacturer: Invitrogen
  Backbone size w/o insert (bp): 5500
  Total vector size (bp): 6255
  Vector type: Mammalian Expression
  Selectable markers: Neomycin (select with G418)
Growth in bacteria
  Bacterial resistance: Ampicillin, 100 μg/mL
  Growth temperature: 37°C
  Growth strain: DH5alpha
  Copy number: High Copy
Gene/Insert
  Gene/Insert name: PKAsub(TA)-TagRFPT-CAAX
  Species: Synthetic
  Insert size (bp): 784
  Mutation: Target Thr residue in substrate domain mutated to Ala.
  Promoter: CMV
  Tag / fusion protein: C-terminal targeting sequence from Kras (C terminal on insert); 6xHis (N terminal on backbone); T7 tag (gene 10 leader) (N terminal on backbone); Xpress (TM) tag (N terminal on backbone)
  Cloning method: Restriction Enzyme; 5′ cloning site BamHI (not destroyed); 3′ cloning site EcoRI (not destroyed)
  Sequencing primers: 5′ T7 forward; 3′ BGH reverse
Terms and licenses: Academic/Nonprofit Terms; Industry Terms: Not Available to Industry
How to cite: PKAsub(TA)-TagRFPT-CAAX was a gift from Jin Zhang (Addgene plasmid # 87740 ; http://n2t.net/addgene:87740 ; RRID:Addgene_87740)
