[The description below was written by a language model from this plasmid's Addgene catalogue record and pLannotate feature annotations shown in this document.]
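Description:
PKAsub(TA)-TagRFPT-CAAX is a mammalian expression plasmid built on the pcDNA3 backbone, about 6.25 kb in total. It is propagated in E. coli through a high-copy ColE1/pUC-type origin with ampicillin selection (AmpR under its own bla promoter). An SV40 early promoter–driven neomycin phosphotransferase cassette with an SV40 poly(A) signal allows G418 selection of transfected mammalian cells. An f1 origin is also present, as are T7 and SP6 phage promoters flanking the cloning region. A few short annotated fragments (a truncated HIV-1 LTR, capTEV, ble, lacI) are probably partial sequence matches within backbone and leader regions rather than functional elements. The capTEV hit corresponds to the 6xHis tag listed in the record.

The payload is a synthetic insert of roughly 780 bp cloned between BamHI and EcoRI. It is expressed from the CMV enhancer/promoter and terminated by the bovine growth hormone poly(A) signal. The open reading frame begins with backbone-derived N-terminal 6xHis, T7 gene 10 leader and Xpress tags. These are followed by a PKA substrate peptide, the red fluorescent protein TagRFP-T (annotated as TagRFP), and a C-terminal targeting sequence from Kras, whose CAAX motif anchors the fusion at the plasma membrane. The short substrate and CAAX segments are not annotated separately in the feature table. In this version the target threonine of the substrate is mutated to alanine, so PKA cannot phosphorylate it.

The construct is the negative-control substrate half of the bimolecular bimFLINC-AKAR PKA activity sensor and is meant to be co-expressed with a separate Dronpa-FHA1 plasmid. FHA1 is a phosphothreonine-binding domain, so the alanine mutant should not recruit Dronpa to TagRFP-T in response to kinase activity. This provides a baseline for super-resolution imaging of PKA activity at the membrane in live cells.
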