Features (pLannotate 1.2.2; 24 found; start..end, strand, type, name):
      1..21      +  CDS            capTEV™ (fragment): composite tag for in vivo biotinylation, TEV protease cleavage, and 6xHis tagging
     22..54      +  CDS            T7 tag (gene 10 leader): leader peptide from bacteriophage T7 gene 10 promotes efficient translation in E. coli
     58..81      +  CDS            Xpress™ tag: Xpress™ epitope tag, including an enterokinase recognition and cleavage site
    130..822     +  CDS            TagRFP: TagRFP is a basic (constitutively fluorescent) red fluorescent protein published in 2007, derived from Entacmaea quadricolor. It has very low acid sensitivity.
    886..904     -  promoter       SP6 promoter: promoter for bacteriophage SP6 RNA polymerase
    930..1154    +  polyA_signal   bGH poly(A) signal: bovine growth hormone polyadenylation signal
   1158..1179    +  promoter       SV40 promoter (fragment): SV40 enhancer and early promoter
   1200..1628    +  rep_origin     f1 ori (sequence partly withheld): f1 bacteriophage origin of replication; arrow indicates direction of (+) strand synthesis
   1642..1971    +  promoter       SV40 promoter: SV40 enhancer and early promoter
   2038..2829    +  CDS            neo: KKA2_KLEPN - Also known as kan, nptII. Experimental evidence at protein level: Swiss-Prot protein existence level 1. Resistance to kanamycin, neomycin, paromomycin, ribostamycin, butirosin and gentamicin B. From Klebsiella pneumoniae.
   2853..3011    +  CDS            ble (fragment): BLE_KLEPN - Experimental evidence at protein level: Swiss-Prot protein existence level 1. Binding protein with a strong affinity to the bleomycin family of antibiotics. Binds to CL990; an antimitotic-antibiotic compound. From Klebsiella pneumoniae.
   3006..3127    +  polyA_signal   SV40 poly(A) signal: SV40 polyadenylation signal
   3200..3216    -  protein_bind   lac operator: The lac repressor binds to the lac operator to inhibit transcription in E. coli. This inhibition can be relieved by adding lactose or isopropyl-β-D-thiogalactopyranoside (IPTG). lac repressor encoded by lacI
   3224..3254    -  promoter       lac promoter: promoter for the E. coli lac operon
   3269..3290    -  protein_bind   CAP binding site: CAP binding activates transcription in the presence of cAMP. E. coli catabolite activator protein
   3303..3395    -  CDS            lacI (fragment): lac repressor; lacI; The lac repressor binds to the lac operator to inhibit transcription in E. coli. This inhibition can be relieved by adding lactose or isopropyl-β-D-thiogalactopyranoside (IPTG).
   3578..4166    -  rep_origin     ori: high-copy-number ColE1/pMB1/pBR322/pUC origin of replication
   4337..5197    -  CDS            AmpR: β-lactamase; bla; confers resistance to ampicillin, carbenicillin, and related antibiotics
   5198..5302    -  promoter       AmpR promoter: bla
   5361..5413    -  misc_feature   bom (fragment): basis of mobility region from pBR322
   5568..5947    +  enhancer       CMV enhancer: human cytomegalovirus immediate early enhancer
   5948..6151    +  promoter       CMV promoter: human cytomegalovirus (CMV) immediate early promoter
   6147..6180    +  LTR            5' LTR (truncated) (fragment): truncated 5' long terminal repeat (LTR) from HIV-1
   6196..6214    +  promoter       T7 promoter: promoter for bacteriophage T7 RNA polymerase
>Addgene plasmid #87740 | PKAsub(TA)-TagRFPT-CAAX | addgene full sequence | sequence record 176201 | Addgene NGS Result
CATCATCATCATCATCATGGTATGGCTAGCATGACTGGTGGACAGCAAATGGGTCGGGATCTGTACGACG
ATGACGATAAGGATCCCGGATTGAGGCGCGCGGCCCTGGTTGACGGCGGCAGCGAGCTCATGAGCGAGCT
GATTAAGGAGAACATGCACATGAAGCTGTACATGGAGGGCACCGTGAACAACCACCACTTCAAGTGCACA
TCCGAGGGCGAAGGCAAGCCCTACGAGGGCACCCAGACCATGAGAATCAAGGTGGTCGAGGGCGGCCCTC
TCCCCTTCGCCTTCGACATCCTGGCTACCAGCTTCATGTACGGCAGCAGAACCTTCATCAACCACACCCA
GGGCATCCCCGATTTCTTTAAGCAGTCCTTCCCTGAGGGCTTCACATGGGAGAGAGTCACCACATACGAA
GACGGGGGCGTGCTGACCGCTACCCAGGACACCAGCCTCCAGGACGGCTGCCTCATCTACAACGTCAAGA
TCAGAGGGGTGAACTTCCCATCCAACGGCCCTGTGATGCAGAAGAAAACACTCGGCTGGGAGGCCAACAC
CGAGATGCTGTACCCCGCTGACGGCGGCCTGGAAGGCAGAACCGACATGGCCCTGAAGCTCGTGGGCGGG
GGCCACCTGATCTGCAACTTCAAGACCACATACAGATCCAAGAAACCCGCTAAGAACCTCAAGATGCCCG
GCGTCTACTATGTGGACCACAGACTGGAAAGAATCAAGGAGGCCGACAAAGAGACCTACGTCGAGCAGCA
CGAGGTGGCTGTGGCCAGATACTGCGACCTCCCTAGCAAACTGGGGCACAAGGAATTCAAGAAGAAGAAG
AAGAGCAAGACCAAGTGCGTGATCATGTAATCTAGAGGGCCCTATTCTATAGTGTCACCTAAATGCTAGA
GCTCGCTGATCAGCCTCGACTGTGCCTTCTAGTTGCCAGCCATCTGTTGTTTGCCCCTCCCCCGTGCCTT
CCTTGACCCTGGAAGGTGCCACTCCCACTGTCCTTTCCTAATAAAATGAGGAAATTGCATCGCATTGTCT
GAGTAGGTGTCATTCTATTCTGGGGGGTGGGGTGGGGCAGGACAGCAAGGGGGAGGATTGGGAAGACAAT
AGCAGGCATGCTGGGGATGCGGTGGGCTCTATGGCTTCTGAGGCGGAAAGAACCAGCTGGGGCTCTAGGG
GGTATCCCC
[124 nt withheld, positions 1200-1323]
C
[91 nt withheld, positions 1325-1415]
A
[49 nt withheld, positions 1417-1465]
CCTTTGACGTTGGAGTCCACGTTCTTT
[37 nt withheld, positions 1493-1529]
ACCCTATCTCGGTCTATTCTTTTGATTTATAAGGGATTTTGCCGATTTCGGCCTATTGGTTAAAAAATGA
GCTGATTTAACAAAAATTTAACGCGAATTAATTCTGTGGAATGTGTGTCAGTTAGGGTGTGGAAAGTCCC
CAGGCTCCCCAGCAGGCAGAAGTATGCAAAGCATGCATCTCAATTAGTCAGCAACCAGGTGTGGAAAGTC
CCCAGGCTCCCCAGCAGGCAGAAGTATGCAAAGCATGCATCTCAATTAGTCAGCAACCATAGTCCCGCCC
CTAACTCCGCCCATCCCGCCCCTAACTCCGCCCAGTTCCGCCCATTCTCCGCCCCATGGCTGACTAATTT
TTTTTATTTATGCAGAGGCCGAGGCCGCCTCTGCCTCTGAGCTATTCCAGAAGTAGTGAGGAGGCTTTTT
TGGAGGCCTAGGCTTTTGCAAAAAGCTCCCGGGAGCTTGTATATCCATTTTCGGATCTGATCAAGAGACA
GGATGAGGATCGTTTCGCATGATTGAACAAGATGGATTGCACGCAGGTTCTCCGGCCGCTTGGGTGGAGA
GGCTATTCGGCTATGACTGGGCACAACAGACAATCGGCTGCTCTGATGCCGCCGTGTTCCGGCTGTCAGC
GCAGGGGCGCCCGGTTCTTTTTGTCAAGACCGACCTGTCCGGTGCCCTGAATGAACTGCAGGACGAGGCA
GCGCGGCTATCGTGGCTGGCCACGACGGGCGTTCCTTGCGCAGCTGTGCTCGACGTTGTCACTGAAGCGG
GAAGGGACTGGCTGCTATTGGGCGAAGTGCCGGGGCAGGATCTCCTGTCATCTCACCTTGCTCCTGCCGA
GAAAGTATCCATCATGGCTGATGCAATGCGGCGGCTGCATACGCTTGATCCGGCTACCTGCCCATTCGAC
CACCAAGCGAAACATCGCATCGAGCGAGCACGTACTCGGATGGAAGCCGGTCTTGTCGATCAGGATGATC
TGGACGAAGAGCATCAGGGGCTCGCGCCAGCCGAACTGTTCGCCAGGCTCAAGGCGCGCATGCCCGACGG
CGAGGATCTCGTCGTGACCCATGGCGATGCCTGCTTGCCGAATATCATGGTGGAAAATGGCCGCTTTTCT
GGATTCATCGACTGTGGCCGGCTGGGTGTGGCGGACCGCTATCAGGACATAGCGTTGGCTACCCGTGATA
TTGCTGAAGAGCTTGGCGGCGAATGGGCTGACCGCTTCCTCGTGCTTTACGGTATCGCCGCTCCCGATTC
GCAGCGCATCGCCTTCTATCGCCTTCTTGACGAGTTCTTCTGAGCGGGACTCTGGGGTTCGAAATGACCG
ACCAAGCGACGCCCAACCTGCCATCACGAGATTTCGATTCCACCGCCGCCTTCTATGAAAGGTTGGGCTT
CGGAATCGTTTTCCGGGACGCCGGCTGGATGATCCTCCAGCGCGGGGATCTCATGCTGGAGTTCTTCGCC
CACCCCAACTTGTTTATTGCAGCTTATAATGGTTACAAATAAAGCAATAGCATCACAAATTTCACAAATA
AAGCATTTTTTTCACTGCATTCTAGTTGTGGTTTGTCCAAACTCATCAATGTATCTTATCATGTCTGTAT
ACCGTCGACCTCTAGCTAGAGCTTGGCGTAATCATGGTCATAGCTGTTTCCTGTGTGAAATTGTTATCCG
CTCACAATTCCACACAACATACGAGCCGGAAGCATAAAGTGTAAAGCCTGGGGTGCCTAATGAGTGAGCT
AACTCACATTAATTGCGTTGCGCTCACTGCCCGCTTTCCAGTCGGGAAACCTGTCGTGCCAGCTGCATTA
ATGAATCGGCCAACGCGCGGGGAGAGGCGGTTTGCGTATTGGGCGCTCTTCCGCTTCCTCGCTCACTGAC
TCGCTGCGCTCGGTCGTTCGGCTGCGGCGAGCGGTATCAGCTCACTCAAAGGCGGTAATACGGTTATCCA
CAGAATCAGGGGATAACGCAGGAAAGAACATGTGAGCAAAAGGCCAGCAAAAGGCCAGGAACCGTAAAAA
GGCCGCGTTGCTGGCGTTTTTCCATAGGCTCCGCCCCCCTGACGAGCATCACAAAAATCGACGCTCAAGT
CAGAGGTGGCGAAACCCGACAGGACTATAAAGATACCAGGCGTTTCCCCCTGGAAGCTCCCTCGTGCGCT
CTCCTGTTCCGACCCTGCCGCTTACCGGATACCTGTCCGCCTTTCTCCCTTCGGGAAGCGTGGCGCTTTC
TCATAGCTCACGCTGTAGGTATCTCAGTTCGGTGTAGGTCGTTCGCTCCAAGCTGGGCTGTGTGCACGAA
CCCCCCGTTCAGCCCGACCGCTGCGCCTTATCCGGTAACTATCGTCTTGAGTCCAACCCGGTAAGACACG
ACTTATCGCCACTGGCAGCAGCCACTGGTAACAGGATTAGCAGAGCGAGGTATGTAGGCGGTGCTACAGA
GTTCTTGAAGTGGTGGCCTAACTACGGCTACACTAGAAGAACAGTATTTGGTATCTGCGCTCTGCTGAAG
CCAGTTACCTTCGGAAAAAGAGTTGGTAGCTCTTGATCCGGCAAACAAACCACCGCTGGTAGCGGTGGTT
TTTTTGTTTGCAAGCAGCAGATTACGCGCAGAAAAAAAGGATCTCAAGAAGATCCTTTGATCTTTTCTAC
GGGGTCTGACGCTCAGTGGAACGAAAACTCACGTTAAGGGATTTTGGTCATGAGATTATCAAAAAGGATC
TTCACCTAGATCCTTTTAAATTAAAAATGAAGTTTTAAATCAATCTAAAGTATATATGAGTAAACTTGGT
CTGACAGTTACCAATGCTTAATCAGTGAGGCACCTATCTCAGCGATCTGTCTATTTCGTTCATCCATAGT
TGCCTGACTCCCCGTCGTGTAGATAACTACGATACGGGAGGGCTTACCATCTGGCCCCAGTGCTGCAATG
ATACCGCGAGACCCACGCTCACCGGCTCCAGATTTATCAGCAATAAACCAGCCAGCCGGAAGGGCCGAGC
GCAGAAGTGGTCCTGCAACTTTATCCGCCTCCATCCAGTCTATTAATTGTTGCCGGGAAGCTAGAGTAAG
TAGTTCGCCAGTTAATAGTTTGCGCAACGTTGTTGCCATTGCTACAGGCATCGTGGTGTCACGCTCGTCG
TTTGGTATGGCTTCATTCAGCTCCGGTTCCCAACGATCAAGGCGAGTTACATGATCCCCCATGTTGTGCA
AAAAAGCGGTTAGCTCCTTCGGTCCTCCGATCGTTGTCAGAAGTAAGTTGGCCGCAGTGTTATCACTCAT
GGTTATGGCAGCACTGCATAATTCTCTTACTGTCATGCCATCCGTAAGATGCTTTTCTGTGACTGGTGAG
TACTCAACCAAGTCATTCTGAGAATAGTGTATGCGGCGACCGAGTTGCTCTTGCCCGGCGTCAATACGGG
ATAATACCGCGCCACATAGCAGAACTTTAAAAGTGCTCATCATTGGAAAACGTTCTTCGGGGCGAAAACT
CTCAAGGATCTTACCGCTGTTGAGATCCAGTTCGATGTAACCCACTCGTGCACCCAACTGATCTTCAGCA
TCTTTTACTTTCACCAGCGTTTCTGGGTGAGCAAAAACAGGAAGGCAAAATGCCGCAAAAAAGGGAATAA
GGGCGACACGGAAATGTTGAATACTCATACTCTTCCTTTTTCAATATTATTGAAGCATTTATCAGGGTTA
TTGTCTCATGAGCGGATACATATTTGAATGTATTTAGAAAAATAAACAAATAGGGGTTCCGCGCACATTT
CCCCGAAAAGTGCCACCTGACGTCGACGGATCGGGAGATCTCCCGATCCCCTATGGTGCACTCTCAGTAC
AATCTGCTCTGATGCCGCATAGTTAAGCCAGTATCTGCTCCCTGCTTGTGTGTTGGAGGTCGCTGAGTAG
TGCGCGAGCAAAATTTAAGCTACAACAAGGCAAGGCTTGACCGACAATTGCATGAAGAATCTGCTTAGGG
TTAGGCGTTTTGCGCTGCTTCGCGATGTACGGGCCAGATATACGCGTTGACATTGATTATTGACTAGTTA
TTAATAGTAATCAATTACGGGGTCATTAGTTCATAGCCCATATATGGAGTTCCGCGTTACATAACTTACG
GTAAATGGCCCGCCTGGCTGACCGCCCAACGACCCCCGCCCATTGACGTCAATAATGACGTATGTTCCCA
TAGTAACGCCAATAGGGACTTTCCATTGACGTCAATGGGTGGAGTATTTACGGTAAACTGCCCACTTGGC
AGTACATCAAGTGTATCATATGCCAAGTACGCCCCCTATTGACGTCAATGACGGTAAATGGCCCGCCTGG
CATTATGCCCAGTACATGACCTTATGGGACTTTCCTACTTGGCAGTACATCTACGTATTAGTCATCGCTA
TTACCATGGTGATGCGGTTTTGGCAGTACATCAATGGGCGTGGATAGCGGTTTGACTCACGGGGATTTCC
AAGTCTCCACCCCATTGACGTCAATGGGAGTTTGTTTTGGCACCAAAATCAACGGGACTTTCCAAAATGT
CGTAACAACTCCGCCCCATTGACGCAAATGGGCGGTAGGCGTGTACGGTGGGAGGTCTATATAAGCAGAG
CTCTCTGGCTAACTAGAGAACCCACTGCTTACTGGCTTATCGAAATTAATACGACTCACTATAGGGAGAC
CCAAGCTTGCGGCCGCCACCATGGTGCGGGGTTCT
